Addgene plasmid #194687: pCDNA5/FRT_CMV_NES-Caprola_off-mEGFP
Purpose: CMV driven expression of the inactive calcium recorder negative control Caprola_off in mammalian cell lines fused to mEGFP
Depositing lab: Kai Johnsson. Depositing organization: Max Planck Institute for Medical Research. Publication: Recording physiological history of cells with chemical labeling. Huppertz MC, Wilhelm J, Grenier V, Schneider MW, Falt T, Porzberg N, Hausmann D, Hoffmann DC, Hai L, Tarnawski M, Pino G, Slanchev K, Kolb I, Acuna C, Fenk LM, Baier H, Hiblot J, Johnsson K. Science. 2024 Feb 23;383(6685):890-897. doi: 10.1126/science.adg0812. Epub 2024 Feb 22. PubMed 38386755.
Backbone
  Vector backbone: pcDNA5/FRT
  Backbone size w/o insert (bp): 5000
  Vector type: Mammalian Expression
  Selectable markers: Hygromycin
Growth in bacteria
  Bacterial resistance: Ampicillin, 100 μg/mL
  Growth temperature: 37°C
  Growth strain: DH5alpha
  Copy number: High Copy
Gene/Insert
  Gene/Insert name: Caprola_off-mEGFP
  Species: Synthetic
  Insert size (bp): 2310
  Promoter: CMV
  Tag / fusion protein: mEGFP (C terminal on insert)
  Cloning method: Gibson Cloning
Terms and licenses: Academic/Nonprofit Terms; Industry Terms: Not Available to Industry
How to cite: pCDNA5/FRT_CMV_NES-Caprola_off-mEGFP was a gift from Kai Johnsson (Addgene plasmid # 194687 ; http://n2t.net/addgene:194687 ; RRID:Addgene_194687)
