[The description below was written by a language model from this plasmid's Addgene catalogue record and pLannotate feature annotations shown in this document.]
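Description:
pCDNA5/FRT_CMV_NES-Caprola_off-mEGFP is a mammalian expression plasmid of about 7.3 kb built on the pcDNA5/FRT backbone. It is maintained in E. coli through a high-copy ColE1/pUC-type origin and an ampicillin resistance gene. For mammalian cells the backbone carries an FRT site placed directly upstream of a hygromycin resistance coding sequence followed by an SV40 polyadenylation signal. In this vector family that arrangement allows FLP recombinase to integrate the plasmid into a genomic FRT landing site, so that hygromycin resistance is gained on correct integration and isogenic stable lines can be selected. The plasmid can also be used for transient transfection.

The payload is a roughly 2.3 kb synthetic open reading frame driven by the CMV immediate-early enhancer and promoter and terminated by the bGH polyadenylation signal; a T7 promoter lies just upstream of the coding region. The annotated parts run in the order calmodulin, a calmodulin-binding peptide from smooth muscle myosin light chain kinase, two HaloTag fragments, and a C-terminal mEGFP. This fits a design in which a calcium-sensing calmodulin/peptide module is coupled to a rearranged or split HaloTag, so that covalent labelling with chloroalkane substrates would report calcium activity. The name indicates a nuclear export signal (NES) for cytosolic localisation, although the feature table does not annotate it.

According to the record, Caprola_off is the inactive version of this calcium recorder and serves as a negative control; the changes that inactivate it are not stated. The mEGFP fusion gives a constitutive fluorescence readout of expression level and localisation against which labelling signal can be compared.
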