Features (pLannotate 1.2.2; 24 found; start..end, strand, type, name):
     28..80      -  misc_feature   bom (fragment): basis of mobility region from pBR322
    235..614     +  enhancer       CMV enhancer: human cytomegalovirus immediate early enhancer
    615..818     +  promoter       CMV promoter: human cytomegalovirus (CMV) immediate early promoter
    814..847     +  LTR            5' LTR (truncated) (fragment): truncated 5' long terminal repeat (LTR) from HIV-1
    863..881     +  promoter       T7 promoter: promoter for bacteriophage T7 RNA polymerase
    986..1426    +  CDS            calmodulin: calcium-binding protein
   1547..1603    +  CDS            calmodulin-binding peptide: calmodulin-binding peptide from avian smooth muscle myosin light chain kinase
   1619..2038    +  CDS            HaloTag® (fragment): modified bacterial dehalogenase that forms covalent bonds with chloroalkane derivatives
   2084..2497    +  CDS            HaloTag® (fragment): modified bacterial dehalogenase that forms covalent bonds with chloroalkane derivatives
   2507..3223    +  CDS            mEGFP: mEGFP is a basic (constitutively fluorescent) green fluorescent protein published in 2002, derived from Aequorea victoria. It has moderate acid sensitivity.
   3264..3488    +  polyA_signal   bGH poly(A) signal: bovine growth hormone polyadenylation signal
   3492..3513    +  promoter       SV40 promoter (fragment): SV40 enhancer and early promoter
   3534..3767    +  rep_origin     f1 ori (fragment) (sequence partly withheld): f1 bacteriophage origin of replication; arrow indicates direction of (+) strand synthesis
   3772..3819    +  protein_bind   FRT: FLP-mediated recombination occurs in the 8-bp core sequence TCTAGAAA (Turan and Bode, 2011). FLP recombinase from the Saccharomyces cerevisiae 2μ plasmid
   3827..4849    +  CDS            HygR: aminoglycoside phosphotransferase from E. coli; aph(4)-Ia; confers resistance to hygromycin
   4859..4984    +  CDS            ble (fragment): BLE_KLEPN - Experimental evidence at protein level: Swiss-Prot protein existence level 1. Binding protein with a strong affinity to the bleomycin family of antibiotics. Binds to CL990; an antimitotic-antibiotic compound. From Klebsiella pneumoniae.
   4979..5100    +  polyA_signal   SV40 poly(A) signal: SV40 polyadenylation signal
   5173..5189    -  protein_bind   lac operator: The lac repressor binds to the lac operator to inhibit transcription in E. coli. This inhibition can be relieved by adding lactose or isopropyl-β-D-thiogalactopyranoside (IPTG). lac repressor encoded by lacI
   5197..5227    -  promoter       lac promoter: promoter for the E. coli lac operon
   5242..5263    -  protein_bind   CAP binding site: CAP binding activates transcription in the presence of cAMP. E. coli catabolite activator protein
   5276..5368    -  CDS            lacI (fragment): lac repressor; lacI; The lac repressor binds to the lac operator to inhibit transcription in E. coli. This inhibition can be relieved by adding lactose or isopropyl-β-D-thiogalactopyranoside (IPTG).
   5551..6139    -  rep_origin     ori: high-copy-number ColE1/pMB1/pBR322/pUC origin of replication
   6310..7170    -  CDS            AmpR: β-lactamase; bla; confers resistance to ampicillin, carbenicillin, and related antibiotics
   7171..7275    -  promoter       AmpR promoter: bla
>Addgene plasmid #194687 | pCDNA5/FRT_CMV_NES-Caprola_off-mEGFP | addgene full sequence | sequence record 388475 | Addgene NGS Result
GACGGATCGGGAGATCTCCCGATCCCCTATGGTGCACTCTCAGTACAATCTGCTCTGATGCCGCATAGTT
AAGCCAGTATCTGCTCCCTGCTTGTGTGTTGGAGGTCGCTGAGTAGTGCGCGAGCAAAATTTAAGCTACA
ACAAGGCAAGGCTTGACCGACAATTGCATGAAGAATCTGCTTAGGGTTAGGCGTTTTGCGCTGCTTCGCG
ATGTACGGGCCAGATATACGCGTTGACATTGATTATTGACTAGTTATTAATAGTAATCAATTACGGGGTC
ATTAGTTCATAGCCCATATATGGAGTTCCGCGTTACATAACTTACGGTAAATGGCCCGCCTGGCTGACCG
CCCAACGACCCCCGCCCATTGACGTCAATAATGACGTATGTTCCCATAGTAACGCCAATAGGGACTTTCC
ATTGACGTCAATGGGTGGAGTATTTACGGTAAACTGCCCACTTGGCAGTACATCAAGTGTATCATATGCC
AAGTACGCCCCCTATTGACGTCAATGACGGTAAATGGCCCGCCTGGCATTATGCCCAGTACATGACCTTA
TGGGACTTTCCTACTTGGCAGTACATCTACGTATTAGTCATCGCTATTACCATGGTGATGCGGTTTTGGC
AGTACATCAATGGGCGTGGATAGCGGTTTGACTCACGGGGATTTCCAAGTCTCCACCCCATTGACGTCAA
TGGGAGTTTGTTTTGGCACCAAAATCAACGGGACTTTCCAAAATGTCGTAACAACTCCGCCCCATTGACG
CAAATGGGCGGTAGGCGTGTACGGTGGGAGGTCTATATAAGCAGAGCTCTCTGGCTAACTAGAGAACCCA
CTGCTTACTGGCTTATCGAAATTAATACGACTCACTATAGGGAGACCCAAGCTGGCTAGCGTTTAAACTT
ACCACCATGCTGCAGAACGAGCTTGCTCTTAAGTTGGCTGGACTTGATATTAACAAGACTGGAGGTTCTC
TGCCGGACCAACTGACTGAAGAGCAGATCGCAGAATTTAAAGAGGCTTTCTCCCTATTTGACAAGGACGG
GGATGGGACAATAACAACCAAGGAGCTGGGGACGGTGATGCGGTCTCTGGGGCAGAACCCCACAGAAGCA
GAGCTGCAGGACATGATCAATGAAGTAGATGCCGACGGTGACGGCACAATCGACTTCCCTGAGTTCCTGA
CAATGATGGCAAGAAAAATGAAAGACACAGACAGTGAAGAAGAAATTAGAGAAGCGTTCCGTGTGTTTGA
TAAGGATGGCAATGGCTACATCAGTGCAGCAGAGCTTCGCCACGTGATGACAAACCTTGGAGAGAAGTTA
ACAGATGAAGAGGTTGATGAAATGATCAGGGAAGCAGACATCGATGGGGATGGTCAGGTAAACTACGAAG
AGTTTGTAGTGATGATGACAGCGAAGGAATTCCCTCCTCCTCCGCCACCGCCACCACCGCCGCCGCCGCC
ACCACCACCTCCTCCGCCTCCTCCACCACCACCGCCACCGCCTCCACCACCTGGCGGCAGCAGGGTCGAC
TCATCACGTCGTAAGTGGAATAAGACAGGTCACGCACTGAGAGCTATAGGTCGGCTGAGCTCACTCGAGG
GCGGTTCTGACGTCGGCCGCAAGCTGATCATCGATCAGAACGTTTTTATCGAGGGTACGCTGCCGATGGG
TGTCGTCCGCCCGCTGACTGAAGTCGAGATGGACCATTACCGCGAGCCGTTCCTGAATCCTGTTGACCGC
GAGCCACTGTGGCGCTTCCCAAACGAGCTGCCAATCGCCGGTGAGCCAGCGAACATCGTCGCGCTGGTCG
AAGAATACATGGACTGGCTGCACCAGTCCCCTGTCCCGAAGCTGCTGTTCTGGGGCACCCCAGGCGTTCT
GATCCCACCGGCCGAAGCCGCTCGCCTGGCCAAAAGCCTGCCTAACTGCAAGGCTGTGGACATCGGCCCG
GGTCTGAATCTGCTGCAAGAAGACAACCCGGACCTGATCGGCAGCGAGATCGCGCGCTGGCTGTCTACTC
TGGAGATTGGTGGCACCGGTGGCTCTGGCGGTACCGGTGGCTCTGGCGGTTCTATCGGTACTGGCTTTCC
ATTCGACCCCCATTATGTGGAAGTCCTGGGCGAGCGCATGCACTACGTCGATGTTGGTCCGCGCGATGGC
ACCCCTGTGCTGTTCCTGCACGGTAACCCGACCTCCTCCTACGTGTGGCGCAACATCATCCCGCATGTTG
CACCGACCCATCGCTGCATTGCTCCAGACCTGATCGGTATGGGCAAATCCGACAAACCAGACCTGGGTTA
TTTCTTCGACGACCACGTCCGCTTCATGGATGCCTTCATCGAAGCCCTGGGTCTGGAAGAGGTCGTCCTG
GTCATTCACGACTGGGGCTCCGCTCTGGGTTTCCACTGGGCCAAGCGCAATCCAGAGCGCGTCAAAGGTA
TTGCATTTATGGAGTTCATCCGCCCTATCCCGACCTGGGACGAATGGGGAGGTTCTATGGTGAGCAAGGG
CGAGGAGCTGTTCACCGGGGTGGTGCCCATCCTGGTCGAGCTGGACGGCGACGTAAACGGCCACAAGTTC
AGCGTGTCCGGCGAGGGCGAGGGCGATGCCACCTACGGCAAGCTGACCCTGAAGTTCATCTGCACCACCG
GCAAGCTGCCCGTGCCCTGGCCCACCCTCGTGACCACCCTGACCTACGGCGTGCAGTGCTTCAGCCGCTA
CCCCGACCACATGAAGCAGCACGACTTCTTCAAGTCCGCCATGCCCGAAGGCTACGTCCAGGAGCGCACC
ATCTTCTTCAAGGACGACGGCAACTACAAGACCCGCGCCGAGGTGAAGTTCGAGGGCGACACCCTGGTGA
ACCGCATCGAGCTGAAGGGCATCGACTTCAAGGAGGACGGCAACATCCTGGGGCACAAGCTGGAGTACAA
CTACAACAGCCACAACGTCTATATCATGGCCGACAAGCAGAAGAACGGCATCAAGGTGAACTTCAAGATC
CGCCACAACATCGAGGACGGCAGCGTGCAGCTCGCCGACCACTACCAGCAGAACACCCCCATCGGCGACG
GCCCCGTGCTGCTGCCCGACAACCACTACCTGAGCACCCAGTCCAAACTGAGCAAAGACCCCAACGAGAA
GCGCGATCACATGGTCCTGCTGGAGTTCGTGACCGCCGCCGGGATCACTCTCGGCATGGACGAGCTGTAC
AAGTAATCTAGAGGGCCCGTTTAAACCCGCTGATCAGCCTCGACTGTGCCTTCTAGTTGCCAGCCATCTG
TTGTTTGCCCCTCCCCCGTGCCTTCCTTGACCCTGGAAGGTGCCACTCCCACTGTCCTTTCCTAATAAAA
TGAGGAAATTGCATCGCATTGTCTGAGTAGGTGTCATTCTATTCTGGGGGGTGGGGTGGGGCAGGACAGC
AAGGGGGAGGATTGGGAAGACAATAGCAGGCATGCTGGGGATGCGGTGGGCTCTATGGCTTCTGAGGCGG
AAAGAACCAGCTGGGGCTCTAGGGGGTATCCCC
[124 nt withheld, positions 3534-3657]
C
[91 nt withheld, positions 3659-3749]
AGGGTGATGGTTCACGTACCTAGAAGTTCCTATTCCGAAGTTCCTATTCTCTAGAAAGTATAGGAACTTC
CTTGGCCAAAAAGCCTGAACTCACCGCGACGTCTGTCGAGAAGTTTCTGATCGAAAAGTTCGACAGCGTC
TCCGACCTGATGCAGCTCTCGGAGGGCGAAGAATCTCGTGCTTTCAGCTTCGATGTAGGAGGGCGTGGAT
ATGTCCTGCGGGTAAATAGCTGCGCCGATGGTTTCTACAAAGATCGTTATGTTTATCGGCACTTTGCATC
GGCCGCGCTCCCGATTCCGGAAGTGCTTGACATTGGGGAATTCAGCGAGAGCCTGACCTATTGCATCTCC
CGCCGTGCACAGGGTGTCACGTTGCAAGACCTGCCTGAAACCGAACTGCCCGCTGTTCTGCAGCCGGTCG
CGGAGGCCATGGATGCGATCGCTGCGGCCGATCTTAGCCAGACGAGCGGGTTCGGCCCATTCGGACCGCA
AGGAATCGGTCAATACACTACATGGCGTGATTTCATATGCGCGATTGCTGATCCCCATGTGTATCACTGG
CAAACTGTGATGGACGACACCGTCAGTGCGTCCGTCGCGCAGGCTCTCGATGAGCTGATGCTTTGGGCCG
AGGACTGCCCCGAAGTCCGGCACCTCGTGCACGCGGATTTCGGCTCCAACAATGTCCTGACGGACAATGG
CCGCATAACAGCGGTCATTGACTGGAGCGAGGCGATGTTCGGGGATTCCCAATACGAGGTCGCCAACATC
TTCTTCTGGAGGCCGTGGTTGGCTTGTATGGAGCAGCAGACGCGCTACTTCGAGCGGAGGCATCCGGAGC
TTGCAGGATCGCCGCGGCTCCGGGCGTATATGCTCCGCATTGGTCTTGACCAACTCTATCAGAGCTTGGT
TGACGGCAATTTCGATGATGCAGCTTGGGCGCAGGGTCGATGCGACGCAATCGTCCGATCCGGAGCCGGG
ACTGTCGGGCGTACACAAATCGCCCGCAGAAGCGCGGCCGTCTGGACCGATGGCTGTGTAGAAGTACTCG
CCGATAGTGGAAACCGACGCCCCAGCACTCGTCCGAGGGCAAAGGAATAGCACGTACTACGAGATTTCGA
TTCCACCGCCGCCTTCTATGAAAGGTTGGGCTTCGGAATCGTTTTCCGGGACGCCGGCTGGATGATCCTC
CAGCGCGGGGATCTCATGCTGGAGTTCTTCGCCCACCCCAACTTGTTTATTGCAGCTTATAATGGTTACA
AATAAAGCAATAGCATCACAAATTTCACAAATAAAGCATTTTTTTCACTGCATTCTAGTTGTGGTTTGTC
CAAACTCATCAATGTATCTTATCATGTCTGTATACCGTCGACCTCTAGCTAGAGCTTGGCGTAATCATGG
TCATAGCTGTTTCCTGTGTGAAATTGTTATCCGCTCACAATTCCACACAACATACGAGCCGGAAGCATAA
AGTGTAAAGCCTGGGGTGCCTAATGAGTGAGCTAACTCACATTAATTGCGTTGCGCTCACTGCCCGCTTT
CCAGTCGGGAAACCTGTCGTGCCAGCTGCATTAATGAATCGGCCAACGCGCGGGGAGAGGCGGTTTGCGT
ATTGGGCGCTCTTCCGCTTCCTCGCTCACTGACTCGCTGCGCTCGGTCGTTCGGCTGCGGCGAGCGGTAT
CAGCTCACTCAAAGGCGGTAATACGGTTATCCACAGAATCAGGGGATAACGCAGGAAAGAACATGTGAGC
AAAAGGCCAGCAAAAGGCCAGGAACCGTAAAAAGGCCGCGTTGCTGGCGTTTTTCCATAGGCTCCGCCCC
CCTGACGAGCATCACAAAAATCGACGCTCAAGTCAGAGGTGGCGAAACCCGACAGGACTATAAAGATACC
AGGCGTTTCCCCCTGGAAGCTCCCTCGTGCGCTCTCCTGTTCCGACCCTGCCGCTTACCGGATACCTGTC
CGCCTTTCTCCCTTCGGGAAGCGTGGCGCTTTCTCATAGCTCACGCTGTAGGTATCTCAGTTCGGTGTAG
GTCGTTCGCTCCAAGCTGGGCTGTGTGCACGAACCCCCCGTTCAGCCCGACCGCTGCGCCTTATCCGGTA
ACTATCGTCTTGAGTCCAACCCGGTAAGACACGACTTATCGCCACTGGCAGCAGCCACTGGTAACAGGAT
TAGCAGAGCGAGGTATGTAGGCGGTGCTACAGAGTTCTTGAAGTGGTGGCCTAACTACGGCTACACTAGA
AGAACAGTATTTGGTATCTGCGCTCTGCTGAAGCCAGTTACCTTCGGAAAAAGAGTTGGTAGCTCTTGAT
CCGGCAAACAAACCACCGCTGGTAGCGGTGGTTTTTTTGTTTGCAAGCAGCAGATTACGCGCAGAAAAAA
AGGATCTCAAGAAGATCCTTTGATCTTTTCTACGGGGTCTGACGCTCAGTGGAACGAAAACTCACGTTAA
GGGATTTTGGTCATGAGATTATCAAAAAGGATCTTCACCTAGATCCTTTTAAATTAAAAATGAAGTTTTA
AATCAATCTAAAGTATATATGAGTAAACTTGGTCTGACAGTTACCAATGCTTAATCAGTGAGGCACCTAT
CTCAGCGATCTGTCTATTTCGTTCATCCATAGTTGCCTGACTCCCCGTCGTGTAGATAACTACGATACGG
GAGGGCTTACCATCTGGCCCCAGTGCTGCAATGATACCGCGAGACCCACGCTCACCGGCTCCAGATTTAT
CAGCAATAAACCAGCCAGCCGGAAGGGCCGAGCGCAGAAGTGGTCCTGCAACTTTATCCGCCTCCATCCA
GTCTATTAATTGTTGCCGGGAAGCTAGAGTAAGTAGTTCGCCAGTTAATAGTTTGCGCAACGTTGTTGCC
ATTGCTACAGGCATCGTGGTGTCACGCTCGTCGTTTGGTATGGCTTCATTCAGCTCCGGTTCCCAACGAT
CAAGGCGAGTTACATGATCCCCCATGTTGTGCAAAAAAGCGGTTAGCTCCTTCGGTCCTCCGATCGTTGT
CAGAAGTAAGTTGGCCGCAGTGTTATCACTCATGGTTATGGCAGCACTGCATAATTCTCTTACTGTCATG
CCATCCGTAAGATGCTTTTCTGTGACTGGTGAGTACTCAACCAAGTCATTCTGAGAATAGTGTATGCGGC
GACCGAGTTGCTCTTGCCCGGCGTCAATACGGGATAATACCGCGCCACATAGCAGAACTTTAAAAGTGCT
CATCATTGGAAAACGTTCTTCGGGGCGAAAACTCTCAAGGATCTTACCGCTGTTGAGATCCAGTTCGATG
TAACCCACTCGTGCACCCAACTGATCTTCAGCATCTTTTACTTTCACCAGCGTTTCTGGGTGAGCAAAAA
CAGGAAGGCAAAATGCCGCAAAAAAGGGAATAAGGGCGACACGGAAATGTTGAATACTCATACTCTTCCT
TTTTCAATATTATTGAAGCATTTATCAGGGTTATTGTCTCATGAGCGGATACATATTTGAATGTATTTAG
AAAAATAAACAAATAGGGGTTCCGCGCACATTTCCCCGAAAAGTGCCACCTGACGTC
